>Addgene plasmid #243014 | AiP14494 - pAAV-AiE0071h_3xC2-minBG-SYFP2-WPRE3-BGHpA | addgene full sequence | sequence record 489679 | Addgene NGS Result
CCTGCAGGCAGCTGCGCGCTCGCTCGCTCACTGAGGCCGCCCGGGCGTCGGGCGACCTTTGGTCGCCCGG
CCTCAGTGAGCGAGCGAGCGCGCAGAGAGGGAGTGGCCAACTCCATCACTAGGGGTTCCTGCGGCCGCAC
GCGTCTCCCAGTGTCTACCTCAAGGAGAAAAGAAAGGTAACAGTAGGATAATTGAATTTTTTAAGAAGAG
AAAGAAGCAGAATGCCTAAGTGTTTAAAAAGCTCTATTTAAATTTCTTGTCTGTAGCATGTACTCTAACC
TATAATTATGGTTTTGAAAAAAAGGATAATTATGAAAATTTCTGGGCTCATTAAAGACATACAATTGACA
TCCAAAATTATTTGAGTTAGAAATGATGCTGGAATGTGTCTCTTTTAAGAGACTCCGAGGAAGGAATTTT
GCTTTTTAAAACTCTAAGTTCCAGATTAACCCTGAGTGTCACGGGTCACCTTAGGTACTCCCAGTGTCTA
CCTCAAGGAGAAAAGAAAGGTAACAGTAGGATAATTGAATTTTTTAAGAAGAGAAAGAAGCAGAATGCCT
AAGTGTTTAAAAAGCTCTATTTAAATTTCTTGTCTGTAGCATGTACTCTAACCTATAATTATGGTTTTGA
AAAAAAGGATAATTATGAAAATTTCTGGGCTCATTAAAGACATACAATTGACATCCAAAATTATTTGAGT
TAGAAATGATGCTGGAATGTGTCTCTTTTAAGAGACTCCGAGGAAGGAATTTTGCTTTTTAAAACTCTAA
GTTCCAGATTAACCCTGAGTGTCACGGGTCACCTTAGGTACTCCCAGTGTCTACCTCAAGGAGAAAAGAA
AGGTAACAGTAGGATAATTGAATTTTTTAAGAAGAGAAAGAAGCAGAATGCCTAAGTGTTTAAAAAGCTC
TATTTAAATTTCTTGTCTGTAGCATGTACTCTAACCTATAATTATGGTTTTGAAAAAAAGGATAATTATG
AAAATTTCTGGGCTCATTAAAGACATACAATTGACATCCAAAATTATTTGAGTTAGAAATGATGCTGGAA
TGTGTCTCTTTTAAGAGACTCCGAGGAAGGAATTTTGCTTTTTAAAACTCTAAGTTCCAGATTAACCCTG
AGTGTCACGGGTCACCTTAGGTAGAGCTCGGGCTGGGCATAAAAGTCAGGGCAGAGCCATCTATTGCTTA
CATTTGCTTCTGGGATCCAGATCTTTCGAAGCTAGCGCTACCGGTCGCCACCATGGTGAGCAAGGGCGAG
GAGCTGTTCACCGGGGTGGTGCCCATCCTGGTCGAGCTGGACGGCGACGTAAACGGCCACAAGTTCAGCG
TGTCCGGCGAGGGCGAGGGCGATGCCACCTACGGCAAGCTGACCCTGAAGCTGATCTGCACCACCGGCAA
GCTGCCCGTGCCCTGGCCCACCCTCGTGACCACCCTGGGCTACGGCGTGCAGTGCTTCGCCCGCTACCCC
GACCACATGAAGCAGCACGACTTCTTCAAGTCCGCCATGCCCGAAGGCTACGTCCAGGAGCGCACCATCT
TCTTCAAGGACGACGGCAACTACAAGACCCGCGCCGAGGTGAAGTTCGAGGGCGACACCCTGGTGAACCG
CATCGAGCTGAAGGGCATCGACTTCAAGGAGGACGGCAACATCCTGGGGCACAAGCTGGAGTACAACTAC
AACAGCCACAACGTCTATATCACCGCCGACAAGCAGAAGAACGGCATCAAGGCCAACTTCAAGATCCGCC
ACAACATCGAGGACGGCGGCGTGCAGCTCGCCGACCACTACCAGCAGAACACCCCCATCGGCGACGGCCC
CGTGCTGCTGCCCGACAACCACTACCTGAGCTACCAGTCCAAGCTGAGCAAAGACCCCAACGAGAAGCGC
GATCACATGGTCCTGCTGGAGTTCGTGACCGCCGCCGGGATCACTCTCGGCATGGACGAGCTGTACAAGT
AAGTCGACGGCGCGCCGCGGCCGCGAATTCGATATCATAATCAACCTCTGGATTACAAAATTTGTGAAAG
ATTGACTGGTATTCTTAACTATGTTGCTCCTTTTACGCTATGTGGATACGCTGCTTTAATGCCTTTGTAT
CATGCTATTGCTTCCCGTATGGCTTTCATTTTCTCCTCCTTGTATAAATCCTGGTTAGTTCTTGCCACGG
CGGAACTCATCGCCGCCTGCCTTGCCCGCTGCTGGACAGGGGCTCGGCTGTTGGGCACTGACAATTCCGT
GGCTCGAGAGATCTTCGACTGTGCCTTCTAGTTGCCAGCCATCTGTTGTTTGCCCCTCCCCCGTGCCTTC
CTTGACCCTGGAAGGTGCCACTCCCACTGTCCTTTCCTAATAAAATGAGGAAATTGCATCGCATTGTCTG
AGTAGGTGTCATTCTATTCTGGGGGGTGGGGTGGGGCAGGACAGCAAGGGGGAGGATTGGGAAGACAATA
GCAGGCATGAGATCTCACGTGCGGACCGAGCGGCCGCAGGAACCCCTAGTGATGGAGTTGGCCACTCCCT
CTCTGCGCGCTCGCTCGCTCACTGAGGCCGGGCGACCAAAGGTCGCCCGACGCCCGGGCTTTGCCCGGGC
GGCCTCAGTGAGCGAGCGAGCGCGCAGCTGCCTGCAGGGGCGCCTGATGCGGTATTTTCTCCTTACGCAT
CTGTGCGGTATTTCACACCGCATA
[95 nt withheld, positions 2685-2779]
T
[46 nt withheld, positions 2781-2826]
C
[141 nt withheld, positions 2828-2968]
CCTTTGACGTTGGAGTCCACGTTCTTT
[37 nt withheld, positions 2996-3032]
ACTCTATCTCGGGCTATTCTTTTGATTTATAAGGGATTTTGCCGATTTCGGTCTATTGGTTAAAAAATGA
GCTGATTTAACAAAAATTTAACGCGAATTTTAACAAAATATTAACGTTTACAATTTTATGGTGCACTCTC
AGTACAATCTGCTCTGATGCCGCATAGTTAAGCCAGCCCCGACACCCGCCAACACCCGCTGACGCGCCCT
GACGGGCTTGTCTGCTCCCGGCATCCGCTTACAGACAAGCTGTGACCGTCTCCGGGAGCTGCATGTGTCA
GAGGTTTTCACCGTCATCACCGAAACGCGCGAGACGAAAGGGCCTCGTGATACGCCTATTTTTATAGGTT
AATGTCATGATAATAATGGTTTCTTAGACGTCAGGTGGCACTTTTCGGGGAAATGTGCGCGGAACCCCTA
TTTGTTTATTTTTCTAAATACATTCAAATATGTATCCGCTCATGAGACAATAACCCTGATAAATGCTTCA
ATAATATTGAAAAAGGAAGAGTATGAGTATTCAACATTTCCGTGTCGCCCTTATTCCCTTTTTTGCGGCA
TTTTGCCTTCCTGTTTTTGCTCACCCAGAAACGCTGGTGAAAGTAAAAGATGCTGAAGATCAGTTGGGTG
CACGAGTGGGTTACATCGAACTGGATCTCAACAGCGGTAAGATCCTTGAGAGTTTTCGCCCCGAAGAACG
TTTTCCAATGATGAGCACTTTTAAAGTTCTGCTATGTGGCGCGGTATTATCCCGTATTGACGCCGGGCAA
GAGCAACTCGGTCGCCGCATACACTATTCTCAGAATGACTTGGTTGAGTACTCACCAGTCACAGAAAAGC
ATCTTACGGATGGCATGACAGTAAGAGAATTATGCAGTGCTGCCATAACCATGAGTGATAACACTGCGGC
CAACTTACTTCTGACAACGATCGGAGGACCGAAGGAGCTAACCGCTTTTTTGCACAACATGGGGGATCAT
GTAACTCGCCTTGATCGTTGGGAACCGGAGCTGAATGAAGCCATACCAAACGACGAGCGTGACACCACGA
TGCCTGTAGCAATGGCAACAACGTTGCGCAAACTATTAACTGGCGAACTACTTACTCTAGCTTCCCGGCA
ACAATTAATAGACTGGATGGAGGCGGATAAAGTTGCAGGACCACTTCTGCGCTCGGCCCTTCCGGCTGGC
TGGTTTATTGCTGATAAATCTGGAGCCGGTGAGCGTGGGTCTCGCGGTATCATTGCAGCACTGGGGCCAG
ATGGTAAGCCCTCCCGTATCGTAGTTATCTACACGACGGGGAGTCAGGCAACTATGGATGAACGAAATAG
ACAGATCGCTGAGATAGGTGCCTCACTGATTAAGCATTGGTAACTGTCAGACCAAGTTTACTCATATATA
CTTTAGATTGATTTAAAACTTCATTTTTAATTTAAAAGGATCTAGGTGAAGATCCTTTTTGATAATCTCA
TGACCAAAATCCCTTAACGTGAGTTTTCGTTCCACTGAGCGTCAGACCCCGTAGAAAAGATCAAAGGATC
TTCTTGAGATCCTTTTTTTCTGCGCGTAATCTGCTGCTTGCAAACAAAAAAACCACCGCTACCAGCGGTG
GTTTGTTTGCCGGATCAAGAGCTACCAACTCTTTTTCCGAAGGTAACTGGCTTCAGCAGAGCGCAGATAC
CAAATACTGTTCTTCTAGTGTAGCCGTAGTTAGGCCACCACTTCAAGAACTCTGTAGCACCGCCTACATA
CCTCGCTCTGCTAATCCTGTTACCAGTGGCTGCTGCCAGTGGCGATAAGTCGTGTCTTACCGGGTTGGAC
TCAAGACGATAGTTACCGGATAAGGCGCAGCGGTCGGGCTGAACGGGGGGTTCGTGCACACAGCCCAGCT
TGGAGCGAACGACCTACACCGAACTGAGATACCTACAGCGTGAGCTATGAGAAAGCGCCACGCTTCCCGA
AGGGAGAAAGGCGGACAGGTATCCGGTAAGCGGCAGGGTCGGAACAGGAGAGCGCACGAGGGAGCTTCCA
GGGGGAAACGCCTGGTATCTTTATAGTCCTGTCGGGTTTCGCCACCTCTGACTTGAGCGTCGATTTTTGT
GATGCTCGTCAGGGGGGCGGAGCCTATGGAAAAACGCCAGCAACGCGGCCTTTTTACGGTTCCTGGCCTT
TTGCTGGCCTTTTGCTCACATGT
Features (pLannotate 1.2.2; 14 found; start..end, strand, type, name):
     12..39      +  repeat_region  AAV2 ITR (fragment): inverted terminal repeat of adeno-associated virus serotype 2 inverted
     68..95      +  repeat_region  AAV2 ITR (fragment): inverted terminal repeat of adeno-associated virus serotype 2 inverted
   1243..1959    +  CDS            SYFP2: SYFP2 is a basic (constitutively fluorescent) yellow fluorescent protein published in 2006, derived from Aequorea victoria. It is reported to be a very rapidly-maturing monomer with moderate acid sensitivity.
   1999..2156    +  misc_feature   WPRE (fragment): woodchuck hepatitis virus posttranscriptional regulatory element
   2162..2242    +  misc_feature   WPRE (fragment): woodchuck hepatitis virus posttranscriptional regulatory element
   2259..2370    +  polyA_signal   bGH poly(A) signal: bovine growth hormone polyadenylation signal
   2488..2628    +  repeat_region  AAV2 ITR: inverted terminal repeat of adeno-associated virus serotype 2 inverted
   2633..2684    -  misc_feature   bom (fragment): basis of mobility region from pBR322
   2703..3158    +  rep_origin     f1 ori (sequence partly withheld): f1 bacteriophage origin of replication; arrow indicates direction of (+) strand synthesis
   3159..3208    -  misc_feature   bom (fragment): basis of mobility region from pBR322
   3310..3345    -  CDS            rop (fragment): Rop protein, which maintains plasmids at low copy number; rop
   3440..3544    +  promoter       AmpR promoter: bla
   3545..4405    +  CDS            AmpR: β-lactamase; bla; confers resistance to ampicillin, carbenicillin, and related antibiotics
   4576..5164    +  rep_origin     ori: high-copy-number ColE1/pMB1/pBR322/pUC origin of replication
