[The description below was written by a language model from this plasmid's Addgene catalogue record and pLannotate feature annotations shown in this document.]
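Description:
AiP14494 - pAAV-AiE0071h_3xC2-minBG-SYFP2-WPRE3-BGHpA is an AAV transfer plasmid built on a pAAV2 backbone, about 5.2 kb in total, intended for packaging a reporter genome into recombinant adeno-associated virus for delivery to brain tissue. In bacteria it is maintained through a high-copy ColE1/pUC-type origin and selected with ampicillin via the β-lactamase gene and its native promoter. An f1 phage origin and small remnants of the pBR322 bom and rop regions are also present in the backbone.

The payload lies between AAV2 inverted terminal repeats, which provide the cis signals for genome replication and encapsidation. The right-hand ITR is annotated in full, whereas the left-hand one is detected only as short fragments, a frequent outcome for these structured repeats in sequencing-based annotation. According to the construct name and stated purpose, expression is controlled by AiE0071h_3xC2, an enhancer designed to direct transgene expression in specific populations of brain cells. The name suggests three concatenated copies of a core enhancer segment placed ahead of a minimal beta-globin promoter (minBG). Neither element is picked up in the feature table, though roughly 1.1 kb of unannotated sequence upstream of the reporter is where they would sit. The record does not state which cell populations are targeted.

The enhancer-promoter unit drives SYFP2, a monomeric, rapidly maturing yellow fluorescent protein derived from Aequorea victoria. This is followed by WPRE3, a shortened woodchuck hepatitis virus posttranscriptional element (annotated as two fragments) that boosts transcript expression, and the bovine growth hormone polyadenylation signal. The construct serves as an enhancer-reporter AAV for labelling and evaluating cell-type-selective expression in the brain.
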