Addgene plasmid #243014: AiP14494 - pAAV-AiE0071h_3xC2-minBG-SYFP2-WPRE3-BGHpA
Purpose: AiE0071h_3xC2 is an enhancer sequence designed to drive AAV-mediated transgene expression in specific populations of brain cells.
Depositing lab: Allen Institute for Brain Science & Boaz Levi. Depositing organization: Allen Institute.
Backbone
  Vector backbone: pAAV2
  Vector type: AAV
Growth in bacteria
  Bacterial resistance: Ampicillin, 100 μg/mL
  Growth temperature: 37°C
  Growth strain: NEB Stable
  Copy number: High Copy
Gene/Insert
  Gene/Insert name: SYFP2
  Species: Synthetic
  Cloning method: Restriction Enzyme; 5′ cloning site Unknown (unknown if destroyed)
Terms and licenses: Academic/Nonprofit Terms; Industry Terms: Not Available to Industry
How to cite: AiP14494 - pAAV-AiE0071h_3xC2-minBG-SYFP2-WPRE3-BGHpA was a gift from Allen Institute for Brain Science & Boaz Levi (Addgene plasmid # 243014 ; http://n2t.net/addgene:243014 ; RRID:Addgene_243014)
